>Addgene plasmid #62875 | pJW4.21 | depositor full sequence | sequence record 104093 | pJW4.21 sequence 8615 bps
CCGACACCATCGAATGGTGCAAAACCTTTCGCGGTATGGCATGATAGCGCCCGGAAGAGAGTCAATTCAG
GGTGGTGAATGTGAAACCAGTAACGTTATACGATGTCGCAGAGTATGCCGGTGTCTCTTATCAGACCGTT
TCCCGCGTGGTGAACCAGGCCAGCCACGTTTCTGCGAAAACGCGGGAAAAAGTGGAAGCGGCGATGGCGG
AGCTGAATTACATTCCCAACCGCGTGGCACAACAACTGGCGGGCAAACAGTCGTTGCTGATTGGCGTTGC
CACCTCCAGTCTGGCCCTGCACGCGCCGTCGCAAATTGTCGCGGCGATTAAATCTCGCGCCGATCAACTG
GGTGCCAGCGTGGTGGTGTCGATGGTAGAACGAAGCGGCGTCGAAGCCTGTAAAGCGGCGGTGCACAATC
TTCTCGCGCAACGCGTCAGTGGGCTGATCATTAACTATCCGCTGGATGACCAGGATGCCATTGCTGTGGA
AGCTGCCTGCACTAATGTTCCGGCGTTATTTCTTGATGTCTCTGACCAGACACCCATCAACAGTATTATT
TTCTCCCATGAAGACGGTACGCGACTGGGCGTGGAGCATCTGGTCGCATTGGGTCACCAGCAAATCGCGC
TGTTAGCGGGCCCATTAAGTTCTGTCTCGGCGCGTCTGCGTCTGGCTGGCTGGCATAAATATCTCACTCG
CAATCAAATTCAGCCGATAGCGGAACGGGAAGGCGACTGGAGTGCCATGTCCGGTTTTCAACAAACCATG
CAAATGCTGAATGAGGGCATCGTTCCCACTGCGATGCTGGTTGCCAACGATCAGATGGCGCTGGGCGCAA
TGCGCGCCATTACCGAGTCCGGGCTGCGCGTTGGTGCGGATATCTCGGTAGTGGGATACGACGATACCGA
AGACAGCTCATGTTATATCCCGCCGTTAACCACCATCAAACAGGATTTTCGCCTGCTGGGGCAAACCAGC
GTGGACCGCTTGCTGCAACTCTCTCAGGGCCAGGCGGTGAAGGGCAATCAGCTGTTGCCCGTCTCACTGG
TGAAAAGAAAAACCACCCTGGCGCCCAATACGCAAACCGCCTCTCCCCGCGCGTTGGCCGATTCATTAAT
GCAGCTGGCACGACAGGTTTCCCGACTGGAAAGCGGGCAGTGAGCGCAACGCAATTAATGTAAGTTAGCT
CACTCATTAGGCACAATTCTCATGTTTGACAGCTTATCATCGACTGCACGGTGCACCAATGCTTCTGGCG
TCAGGCAGCCATCGGAAGCTGTGGTATGGCTGTGCAGGTCGTAAATCACTGCATAATTCGTGTCGCTCAA
GGCGCACTCCCGTTCTGGATAATGTTTTTTGCGCCGACATCATAACGGTTCTGGCAAATATTCTGAAATG
AGCTGTTGACAATTAATCATCGGCTCGTATAATGTGTGGAATTGTGAGCGGATAACAATTTCACACAGGA
AACAGCCAGTCCGTTTAGGTGTTTTCACGAGCACTTCACCAACAAGGACCATAGCATATGAAAATCGAAG
AAGGTAAACTGGTAATCTGGATTAACGGCGATAAAGGCTATAACGGTCTCGCTGAAGTCGGTAAGAAATT
CGAGAAAGATACCGGAATTAAAGTCACCGTTGAGCATCCGGATAAACTGGAAGAGAAATTCCCACAGGTT
GCGGCAACTGGCGATGGCCCTGACATTATCTTCTGGGCACACGACCGCTTTGGTGGCTACGCTCAATCTG
GCCTGTTGGCTGAAATCACCCCGGACAAAGCGTTCCAGGACAAGCTGTATCCGTTTACCTGGGATGCCGT
ACGTTACAACGGCAAGCTGATTGCTTACCCGATCGCTGTTGAAGCGTTATCGCTGATTTATAACAAAGAT
CTGCTGCCGAACCCGCCAAAAACCTGGGAAGAGATCCCGGCGCTGGATAAAGAACTGAAAGCGAAAGGTA
AGAGCGCGCTGATGTTCAACCTGCAAGAACCGTACTTCACCTGGCCGCTGATTGCTGCTGACGGGGGTTA
TGCGTTCAAGTATGAAAACGGCAAGTACGACATTAAAGACGTGGGCGTGGATAACGCTGGCGCGAAAGCG
GGTCTGACCTTCCTGGTTGACCTGATTAAAAACAAACACATGAATGCAGACACCGATTACTCCATCGCAG
AAGCTGCCTTTAATAAAGGCGAAACAGCGATGACCATCAACGGCCCGTGGGCATGGTCCAACATCGACAC
CAGCAAAGTGAATTATGGTGTAACGGTACTGCCGACCTTCAAGGGTCAACCATCCAAACCGTTCGTTGGC
GTGCTGAGCGCAGGTATTAACGCCGCCAGTCCGAACAAAGAGCTGGCAAAAGAGTTCCTCGAAAACTATC
TGCTGACTGATGAAGGTCTGGAAGCGGTTAATAAAGACAAACCGCTGGGTGCCGTAGCGCTGAAGTCTTA
CGAGGAAGAGTTGGCGAAAGATCCACGTATTGCCGCCACTATGGAAAACGCCCAGAAAGGTGAAATCATG
CCGAACATCCCGCAGATGTCCGCTTTCTGGTATGCCGTGCGTACTGCGGTGATCAACGCCGCCAGCGGTC
GTCAGACTGTCGATGAAGCCCTGAAAGACGCGCAGACTAATTCGAGCTCGAACAACAACAACAATAACAA
TAACAACAACCTCGGGATCGAGGGAAGGATCACAAGTTTGTACAAAAAAGCAGGCTTAATGGATAATCGT
GGTCATTTTTCTTCAAATGGGAATTTCCCACCGCAAGGATATCACCGACGTGAGCAGTCCCAAGAAGGAA
TGAGAATCGGGAATCATCACGGACCGTTTTCTTCGGGCAACATGCGTAGTATTGGAGGCTCAGCTCAAAA
CCAGCAGCAACGTCATTGGACAAACATGCTCAATGGCTCAAATAATGTTGAGAATTCTTGGGTGTGCTTC
TCTGGAAACACGTCTCTTGCCGATGATCCAAATGTTCTCTCCAATTTCTCTGCGTTGGCACAACAAAGAG
TTAACCATTTTGATACAATTGTGCAGGAAAGGGACAATAGGAATGCGAGTTTCCTGAATGGTTCAGCAGT
TGGAAATAACCTGAACACTTCGTTTAGCGTTTTTGGCAACTTGCGAGGAGGAGACCAAGATCATCGAGTT
CTTTCCGATCACACTGGAATTTACACTGGTTTGGGATCCACTGGACAAAACGCTGTTGGAACCGGGATAA
GACTGGCCGCTGATGTCGCGAACGGCAATTTCTTGGAGCAGAGAGCACCTACTGCCATGGGACACAACCA
AAGCTATTCTGCACTGAACCAGTCATTAGCACCAACACTCCTTGACCAATACAATCAGGCACTCCTCGAC
CAATACAATCAGTCTTCACAAATGGCTCAAGGACGAGGATATCCGGCTCCAAATATAGCTTACGGTCTTC
AAAATGCCGGTTTTCCAGCTCCACAAATAGCTCATCGGCCGAATACTCAAAATGCAGATCCTCAAGCGAT
GAATATGAATAACCGTTTAAGAGATCATACCTTCCAGATGCCACATACAAACGCTCAAGTTCCAATGAGT
TCTCTGCCAGGTCTATTTAATTTATCCATGAATCACGGCTCCGGGAATCAACAGTTCCAAATGAATCAAA
GCTCATCAGGCCCTGCACCTCAGTTGCCTAATCTGTCGGAAAGCTTCCAGATGGCGCAAGGGAGCTCTCA
AGTTACAATGAGTTCCAGACCAGCTCACTCCAACACTTCTATGAATCACAGCTCGAGGAACCAATACAAC
CACGTGGATCAACGCCCATCACGCCCTGCACCCCATTTGCCAACTCTGACAAAGGAAGAGGAAGCTTTCT
TGGAGACTCCAGATTTTGAACAATTTGGAAGACAATTGTACAACTACTTGCTTCCGGGAATCCTTCCAAA
TGGTGCTGCAGACACTTTCAGTGACGCTCCCAAGCATCAGTTGCTGAAGCTGGCAAAAACACTGAAGCCG
ATGCTCTACGACTACTGGCGGAAGACGATGCAAATGCAGAATCGTGGAGCCAACATCAACATTATTCAGT
GGATTATTGATTTCAACGCCAAGTTTGCTGCTCTCAACAGTTCAGTTGCCAAAGCCTCAAACTCATCGGA
TGTTCTCAATCAAACTCTTCCAACTGCGGCTGAGGTTTCGGATGTTGCCAGAGAGGATGCTTCGACTTCA
CAGCCATCCAAAAGCCGATCCATGTACATTCGTCCCGCTGCCAGTCTTGATAATACCTTGGAGACACTTG
ATGAGAATTTGGATTCTTCACAAAGTCATGCCGGGCCAGTTCCAGCAGCTTCAACTAAGCCCAAAACACC
ATCCTTTGAGAAGATGATTAGATACAGTGGCATCAAAAAGCGAAGCACAATGGACATGGATAATTTTGTT
CGTATGCTTGATGAAAAGATCAACTTTTCGCCTGAGCCAAGCACTTCAAGTGATATTGCCAGCTCTGTGA
AAGGCTACATGTCTCAATCCTTCCTCCACCAACAAGATGACGAAGCTCCTGATTGCACCAAGAATGTTCA
TTCTGAAAGTGATTTGAAACAAGCTGAGCCACAAGAATCGGACAAGCAAAGTGACAAGGAATTGCCAAGC
AATGAATGAGACCCAGCTTTCTTGTACAAAGTGGTGATATTTCAGAATTCGGATCCTCTAGAGTCGACCT
GCAGGCAAGCTTGGCACTGGCCGTCGTTTTACAACGTCGTGACTGGGAAAACCCTGGCGTTACCCAACTT
AATCGCCTTGCAGCACATCCCCCTTTCGCCAGCTGGCGTAATAGCGAAGAGGCCCGCACCGATCGCCCTT
CCCAACAGTTGCGCAGCCTGAATGGCGAATGGCAGCTTGGCTGTTTTGGCGGATGAGATAAGATTTTCAG
CCTGATACAGATTAAATCAGAACGCAGAAGCGGTCTGATAAAACAGAATTTGCCTGGCGGCAGTAGCGCG
GTGGTCCCACCTGACCCCATGCCGAACTCAGAAGTGAAACGCCGTAGCGCCGATGGTAGTGTGGGGTCTC
CCCATGCGAGAGTAGGGAACTGCCAGGCATCAAATAAAACGAAAGGCTCAGTCGAAAGACTGGGCCTTTC
GTTTTATCTGTTGTTTGTCGGTGAACGCTCTCCTGAGTAGGACAAATCCGCCGGGAGCGGATTTGAACGT
TGCGAAGCAACGGCCCGGAGGGTGGCGGGCAGGACGCCCGCCATAAACTGCCAGGCATCAAATTAAGCAG
AAGGCCATCCTGACGGATGGCCTTTTTGCGTTTCTACAAACTCTTTTGTTTATTTTTCTAAATACATTCA
AATATGTATCCGCTCATGAGACAATAACCCTGATAAATGCTTCAATAATATTGAAAAAGGAAGAGTATGA
GTATTCAACATTTCCGTGTCGCCCTTATTCCCTTTTTTGCGGCATTTTGCCTTCCTGTTTTTGCTCACCC
AGAAACGCTGGTGAAAGTAAAAGATGCTGAAGATCAGTTGGGTGCACGAGTGGGTTACATCGAACTGGAT
CTCAACAGCGGTAAGATCCTTGAGAGTTTTCGCCCCGAAGAACGTTTCCCAATGATGAGCACTTTTAAAG
TTCTGCTATGTGGCGCGGTATTATCCCGTGTTGACGCCGGGCAAGAGCAACTCGGTCGCCGCATACACTA
TTCTCAGAATGACTTGGTTGAGTACTCACCAGTCACAGAAAAGCATCTTACGGATGGCATGACAGTAAGA
GAATTATGCAGTGCTGCCATAACCATGAGTGATAACACTGCGGCCAACTTACTTCTGACAACGATCGGAG
GACCGAAGGAGCTAACCGCTTTTTTGCACAACATGGGGGATCATGTAACTCGCCTTGATCGTTGGGAACC
GGAGCTGAATGAAGCCATACCAAACGACGAGCGTGACACCACGATGCCTGTAGCAATGGCAACAACGTTG
CGCAAACTATTAACTGGCGAACTACTTACTCTAGCTTCCCGGCAACAATTAATAGACTGGATGGAGGCGG
ATAAAGTTGCAGGACCACTTCTGCGCTCGGCCCTTCCGGCTGGCTGGTTTATTGCTGATAAATCTGGAGC
CGGTGAGCGTGGGTCTCGCGGTATCATTGCAGCACTGGGGCCAGATGGTAAGCCCTCCCGTATCGTAGTT
ATCTACACGACGGGGAGTCAGGCAACTATGGATGAACGAAATAGACAGATCGCTGAGATAGGTGCCTCAC
TGATTAAGCATTGGTAACTGTCAGACCAAGTTTACTCATATATACTTTAGATTGATT
[38 nt withheld, positions 6288-6325]
A
[37 nt withheld, positions 6327-6363]
ATTTTGTTAAAATTCGCGTTAAATTTTTGTTAAATCAGCTCATTTTTTAACCAATAGGCCGAAATCGGCA
AAATCCCTTATAAATCAAAAGAATAGACCGAGATAGGGT
[37 nt withheld, positions 6473-6509]
AAAGAACGTGGACTCCAACGTCAAAGG
[141 nt withheld, positions 6537-6677]
G
[125 nt withheld, positions 6679-6803]
AAAGGATCTAGGTGAAGATCCTTTTTGATAATCTCATGACCAAAATCCCTTAACGTGAGTTTTCGTTCCA
CTGAGCGTCAGACCCCGTAGAAAAGATCAAAGGATCTTCTTGAGATCCTTTTTTTCTGCGCGTAATCTGC
TGCTTGCAAACAAAAAAACCACCGCTACCAGCGGTGGTTTGTTTGCCGGATCAAGAGCTACCAACTCTTT
TTCCGAAGGTAACTGGCTTCAGCAGAGCGCAGATACCAAATACTGTCCTTCTAGTGTAGCCGTAGTTAGG
CCACCACTTCAAGAACTCTGTAGCACCGCCTACATACCTCGCTCTGCTAATCCTGTTACCAGTGGCTGCT
GCCAGTGGCGATAAGTCGTGTCTTACCGGGTTGGACTCAAGACGATAGTTACCGGATAAGGCGCAGCGGT
CGGGCTGAACGGGGGGTTCGTGCACACAGCCCAGCTTGGAGCGAACGACCTACACCGAACTGAGATACCT
ACAGCGTGAGCTATGAGAAAGCGCCACGCTTCCCGAAGGGAGAAAGGCGGACAGGTATCCGGTAAGCGGC
AGGGTCGGAACAGGAGAGCGCACGAGGGAGCTTCCAGGGGGAAACGCCTGGTATCTTTATAGTCCTGTCG
GGTTTCGCCACCTCTGACTTGAGCGTCGATTTTTGTGATGCTCGTCAGGGGGGCGGAGCCTATGGAAAAA
CGCCAGCAACGCGGCCTTTTTACGGTTCCTGGCCTTTTGCTGGCCTTTTGCTCACATGTTCTTTCCTGCG
TTATCCCCTGATTCTGTGGATAACCGTATTACCGCCTTTGAGTGAGCTGATACCGCTCGCCGCAGCCGAA
CGACCGAGCGCAGCGAGTCAGTGAGCGAGGAAGCGGAAGAGCGCCTGATGCGGTATTTTCTCCTTACGCA
TCTGTGCGGTATTTCACACCGCATATATGGTGCACTCTCAGTACAATCTGCTCTGATGCCGCATAGTTAA
GCCAGTATACACTCCGCTATCGCTACGTGACTGGGTCATGGCTGCGCCCCGACACCCGCCAACACCCGCT
GACGCGCCCTGACGGGCTTGTCTGCTCCCGGCATCCGCTTACAGACAAGCTGTGACCGTCTCCGGGAGCT
GCATGTGTCAGAGGTTTTCACCGTCATCACCGAAACGCGCGAGGCAGCTGCGGTAAAGCTCATCAGCGTG
GTCGTGCAGCGATTCACAGATGTCTGCCTGTTCATCCGCGTCCAGCTCGTTGAGTTTCTCCAGAAGCGTT
AATGTCTGGCTTCTGATAAAGCGGGCCATGTTAAGGGCGGTTTTTTCCTGTTTGGTCACTGATGCCTCCG
TGTAAGGGGGATTTCTGTTCATGGGGGTAATGATACCGATGAAACGAGAGAGGATGCTCACGATACGGGT
TACTGATGATGAACATGCCCGGTTACTGGAACGTTGTGAGGGTAAACAACTGGCGGTATGGATGCGGCGG
GACCAGAGAAAAATCACTCAGGGTCAATGCCAGCGCTTCGTTAATACAGATGTAGGTGTTCCACAGGGTA
GCCAGCAGCATCCTGCGATGCAGATCCGGAACATAATGGTGCAGGGCGCTGACTTCCGCGTTTCCAGACT
TTACGAAACACGGAAACCGAAGACCATTCATGTTGTTGCTCAGGTCGCAGACGTTTTGCAGCAGCAGTCG
CTTCACGTTCGCTCGCGTATCGGTGATTCATTCTGCTAACCAGTAAGGCAACCCCGCCAGCCTAGCCGGG
TCCTCAACGACAGGAGCACGATCATGCGCACCCGTGGCCAGGACCCAACGCTGCCCGAAATT
Features (pLannotate 1.2.2; 21 found; start..end, strand, type, name):
      3..80      +  promoter       lacIq promoter: lacI (mutant); In the lacIq allele, a single base change in the promoter boosts expression of the lacI gene about 10-fold.
     81..1163    +  CDS            lacI: lac repressor; lacI; The lac repressor binds to the lac operator to inhibit transcription in E. coli. This inhibition can be relieved by adding lactose or isopropyl-β-D-thiogalactopyranoside (IPTG).
   1176..1197    +  protein_bind   CAP binding site: CAP binding activates transcription in the presence of cAMP. E. coli catabolite activator protein
   1216..1233    +  promoter       tet promoter (fragment): E. coli promoter for tetracycline efflux protein gene
   1406..1434    +  promoter       tac promoter: strong E. coli promoter; hybrid between the trp and lac UV5 promoters
   1442..1458    +  protein_bind   lac operator: The lac repressor binds to the lac operator to inhibit transcription in E. coli. This inhibition can be relieved by adding lactose or isopropyl-β-D-thiogalactopyranoside (IPTG). lac repressor encoded by lacI
   1528..2628    +  CDS            MBP: maltose binding protein from E. coli; malE (mutated); This version of the gene does not encode a signal sequence, so MBP will remain in the cytosol.
   2692..2716    +  protein_bind   attB1: mutant version of attB; recombination site for the Gateway® BP reaction BP Clonase™
   4631..4655    -  protein_bind   attB2: mutant version of attB; recombination site for the Gateway® BP reaction BP Clonase™
   4671..4697    +  misc_feature   MCS (fragment): pUC18/19 multiple cloning site
   4705..4859    +  CDS            lacZα (fragment): LacZα fragment of β-galactosidase; lacZ fragment
   4952..5067    +  ncRNA          5S rRNA: Accession: RF00001 - 5S ribosomal RNA
   5071..5157    +  terminator     rrnB T1 terminator: Escherichia coli rrnB; transcription terminator T1 from the E. coli rrnB gene
   5249..5276    +  terminator     rrnB T2 terminator: transcription terminator T2 from the E. coli rrnB gene
   5295..5386    +  promoter       AmpR promoter: bla
   5387..6247    +  CDS            AmpR: β-lactamase; bla; confers resistance to ampicillin, carbenicillin, and related antibiotics
   6289..6802    -  rep_origin     M13 ori (sequence partly withheld): M13 bacteriophage origin of replication; arrow indicates direction of (+) strand synthesis
   6913..7501    +  rep_origin     ori: high-copy-number ColE1/pMB1/pBR322/pUC origin of replication
   7687..7829    -  misc_feature   bom: basis of mobility region from pBR322
   7931..8122    -  CDS            rop: Rop protein, which maintains plasmids at low copy number; rop
   8139..8519    +  CDS            YPB1_ECOLX: Protein predicted: Swiss-Prot protein existence level 4. From Escherichia coli.
