[The description below was written by a language model from this plasmid's Addgene catalogue record and pLannotate feature annotations shown in this document.]
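Description:
pJW4.21 is a bacterial expression plasmid for producing the C. elegans protein MEG-1 as a fusion to maltose-binding protein in E. coli. It is built on a Gateway-adapted version of pMAL-c2X. The MEG-1 coding sequence (insert listed at about 1.9 kb) was introduced by Gateway recombination and now sits between attB1 and attB2 sites immediately downstream of the malE open reading frame. The MBP encoded here lacks its signal sequence, so the N-terminally tagged fusion stays in the cytosol instead of being exported to the periplasm.

Expression is driven by the tac promoter, a strong trp/lac hybrid, under control of a lac operator. The plasmid carries its own lacI gene under the up-mutated lacIq promoter, which supplies enough repressor to keep transcription off until it is induced with IPTG. Downstream of the insert are remnants of the original polylinker and lacZα fragment, followed by the rrnB T1 and T2 terminators that end the transcript. The plasmid is maintained through a ColE1/pMB1-type origin accompanied by the pBR322 bom region and the rop gene, which moderates copy number; the catalogue lists copy number as unknown. Selection is by ampicillin resistance from β-lactamase, and an M13 origin allows single-stranded DNA production with helper phage.

The MBP moiety typically improves solubility and allows purification on amylose resin. That makes the construct suited to preparing recombinant MEG-1, a serine-rich intrinsically disordered protein linked to RNA granule dynamics, for in vitro biochemical work such as phosphorylation studies. The deposited full sequence is 8,615 bp.
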