Addgene plasmid #62875: pJW4.21
Purpose: Bacterial expression of MBP-MEG-1
Depositing lab: Geraldine Seydoux. Depositing organization: Johns Hopkins University and School of Medicine. Publication: Regulation of RNA granule dynamics by phosphorylation of serine-rich, intrinsically disordered proteins in C. elegans. Wang JT, Smith J, Chen BC, Schmidt H, Rasoloson D, Paix A, Lambrus BG, Calidas D, Betzig E, Seydoux G. Elife. 2014 Dec 23;4. doi: 10.7554/eLife.04591. PubMed 25535836.
Backbone
  Vector backbone: pMAL-c2X Gateway compatible destination vector
  Backbone size w/o insert (bp): 8356
  Vector type: Bacterial Expression
Growth in bacteria
  Bacterial resistance: Ampicillin, 100 μg/mL
  Growth temperature: 37°C
  Growth strain: DH5alpha
  Copy number: Unknown
Gene/Insert
  Gene/Insert name: MBP-MEG-1
  Species: C. elegans (nematode)
  Insert size (bp): 1913
  Tag / fusion protein: MBP (N terminal on backbone)
  Cloning method: Gateway Cloning
  Sequencing primers: 5′ MBP-F
Terms and licenses: Academic/Nonprofit Terms; Industry Terms: Not Available to Industry
How to cite: pJW4.21 was a gift from Geraldine Seydoux (Addgene plasmid # 62875 ; http://n2t.net/addgene:62875 ; RRID:Addgene_62875)
