>Addgene plasmid #62875 | pJW4.21 | addgene partial sequence | sequence record 107381 | MBP-F 5'-GATGAAGCCCTGAAAGACGCGCAG-3'
AACAACAACAATAACAATAACAACAACCTCGGGATCGAGGGAAGGATCACAAGTTTGTACAAAAAAGCAG
GCTTAATGGATAATCGTGGTCATTTTTCTTCAAATGGGAATTTCCCACCGCAAGGATATCACCGACGTGA
GCAGTCCCAAGAAGGAATGAGAATCGGGAATCATCACGGACCGTTTTCTTCGGGCAACATGCGTAGTATT
GGAGGCTCAGCTCAAAACCAGCAGCAACGTCATTGGACAAACATGCTCAATGGCTCAAATAATGTTGAGA
ATTCTTGGGTGTGCTTCTCTGGAAACACGTCTCTTGCCGATGATCCAAATGTTCTCTCCAATTTCTCTGC
GTTGGCACAACAAAGAGTTAACCATTTTGATACAATTGTGCAGGAAAGGGACAATAGGAATGCGAGTTTC
CTGAATGGTTCAGCAGTTGGAAATAACCTGAACACTTCGTTTAGCGTTTTTGGCAACTTGCGAGGAGGAG
ACCAAGATCATCGAGTTCTTTCCGATCACACTGGAATTTACACTGGTTTGGGATCCACTGGACAAAACGC
TGTTGGAACCGGGATAAGACTGGCCGCTGATGTCGCGAACGGCAATTTCTTGGAGCAGAGAGCACCTACT
GCCATGGGACACAACCAAAGCTATTCTGCACTGAACCAGTCATTAGCACCAACACTCCTTGACCAATACA
ATCAGGCACTCCTCGACCAATACAATCAGTCTTCACAAATGGCTCAAGGACGAGGATATCCGGCTCCAAA
TATAGCTTACGGTCTTCAAAATGCCGGTTTTCCAGCTCCACAAATAGCTCATCGGCCGAATACTCAAAAT
GCAGATCCTCAAGCGATGAATATGA
