>Addgene plasmid #62875 | pJW4.21 | addgene partial sequence | sequence record 107382 | M13pUC-Fwd 5'-CCCAGTCACGACGTTGTAAAACG-3'
GCCTGCAGGTCGACTCTAGAGGATCCGAATTCTGAAATATCACCACTTTGTACAAGAAAGCTGGGTCTCA
TTCATTGCTTGGCAATTCCTTGTCACTTTGCTTGTCCGATTCTTGTGGCTCAGCTTGTTTCAAATCACTT
TCAGAATGAACATTCTTGGTGCAATCAGGAGCTTCGTCATCTTGTTGGTGGAGGAAGGATTGAGACATGT
AGCCTTTCACAGAGCTGGCAATATCACTTGAAGTGCTTGGCTCAGGCGAAAAGTTGATCTTTTCATCAAG
CATACGAACAAAATTATCCATGTCCATTGTGCTTCGCTTTTTGATGCCACTGTATCTAATCATCTTCTCA
AAGGATGGTGTTTTGGGCTTAGTTGAAGCTGCTGGAACTGGCCCGGCATGACTTTGTGAAGAATCCAAAT
TCTCATCAAGTGTCTCCAAGGTATTATCAAGACTGGCAGCGGGACGAATGTACATGGATCGGCTTTTGGA
TGGCTGTGAAGTCGAAGCATCCTCTCTGGCAACATCCGAAACCTCAGCCGCAGTTGGAAGAGTTTGATTG
AGAACATCCGATGAGTTTGAGGCTTTGGCAACTGAACTGTTGAGAGCAGCAAACTTGGCGTTGAAATCAA
TAATCCACTGAATAATGTTGATGTTGGCTCCACGATTCTGCATTTGCATCGTCTTCCGCCAGTAGTCGTA
GAGCATCGGCTTCAGTGTTTTTGCCAGCTTCAGCAACTGATGCTTGGGAGCGTCACTGAAAGTGTCTGCA
GCACCATTTGGAAGGATTCCCGGAAGCAAGTAGTTGTACAATTGTCTTCCAAATTGTTCAAAATCTGGAG
TCTCCAAGAAAGCTTCCTCTTCCTTTGTCAGAGTTGGCAAATGGGGTGCAGGGCGTGATGGGCGTTGATC
CACGTGGTTGTATTGGTTCCTCGAGCTGTGATTCATAGAAGTGTTGGAGTGAGCTGGTCTGGAACTCATT
GTAACTTGAGAGCTCC
